LOCUS       Exported 6900 bp ds-DNA circular SYN 12-MAY-2021
DEFINITION  CRISPRlator control ("open ring").
ACCESSION   .
VERSION     .
KEYWORDS    pJ2072.2_c1
SOURCE      synthetic DNA construct
  ORGANISM  synthetic DNA construct
REFERENCE   1 (bases 1 to 6900)
  AUTHORS   Santos-Moreno J, Tasiudi E, Stelling J, Schaerli Y
  TITLE     Multistable and dynamic CRISPRi-based synthetic circuits.
  JOURNAL   Nat Commun. 2020 Jun 2;11(1):2746. doi: 10.1038/s41467-020-16574-1.
  PUBMED    32488086
REFERENCE   2 (bases 1 to 6900)
  AUTHORS   .
  TITLE     Direct Submission
  JOURNAL   Exported May 12, 2021 from SnapGene Server 1.1.58
            http://www.snapgene.com
FEATURES             Location/Qualifiers
     source          1..6900
                     /organism="synthetic DNA construct"
                     /mol_type="other DNA"
     protein_bind    241..255
                     /label=Csy4 site
                     /bound_moiety="Pseudomonas aeruginosa Csy4 (Cas6f)"
                     /note="cleavage site for the Csy4 endoribonuclease
                     (Haurwitz et al., 2010)"
     protein_bind    367..381
                     /label=Csy4 site
                     /bound_moiety="Pseudomonas aeruginosa Csy4 (Cas6f)"
                     /note="cleavage site for the Csy4 endoribonuclease
                     (Haurwitz et al., 2010)"
     protein_bind    453..467
                     /label=Csy4 site
                     /bound_moiety="Pseudomonas aeruginosa Csy4 (Cas6f)"
                     /note="cleavage site for the Csy4 endoribonuclease
                     (Haurwitz et al., 2010)"
     RBS             472..494
                     /note="efficient ribosome binding site from bacteriophage
                     T7 gene 10 (Olins and Rangwala, 1989)"
     CDS             502..1209
                     /codon_start=1
                     /product="monomeric derivative of DsRed fluorescent protein
                     (Shaner et al., 2004)"
                     /label=mCherry
                     /note="mammalian codon-optimized"
                     /translation="MVSKGEEDNMAIIKEFMRFKVHMEGSVNGHEFEIEGEGEGRPYEG
                     TQTAKLKVTKGGPLPFAWDILSPQFMYGSKAYVKHPADIPDYLKLSFPEGFKWERVMNF
                     EDGGVVTVTQDSSLQDGEFIYKVKLRGTNFPSDGPVMQKKTMGWEASSERMYPEDGALK
                     GEIKQRLKLKDGGHYDAEVKTTYKAKKPVQLPGAYNVNIKLDITSHNEDYTIVEQYERA
                     EGRHSTGGMDELYK"
     primer_bind     complement(647..665)
                     /label=mCherry-R
                     /note="mCherry, reverse primer"
     primer_bind     915..934
                     /label=mCherry-F
                     /note="mCherry, forward primer"
     protein_bind    2112..2126
                     /label=Csy4 site
                     /bound_moiety="Pseudomonas aeruginosa Csy4 (Cas6f)"
                     /note="cleavage site for the Csy4 endoribonuclease
                     (Haurwitz et al., 2010)"
     protein_bind    2238..2252
                     /label=Csy4 site
                     /bound_moiety="Pseudomonas aeruginosa Csy4 (Cas6f)"
                     /note="cleavage site for the Csy4 endoribonuclease
                     (Haurwitz et al., 2010)"
     protein_bind    2324..2338
                     /label=Csy4 site
                     /bound_moiety="Pseudomonas aeruginosa Csy4 (Cas6f)"
                     /note="cleavage site for the Csy4 endoribonuclease
                     (Haurwitz et al., 2010)"
     RBS             2343..2365
                     /note="efficient ribosome binding site from bacteriophage
                     T7 gene 10 (Olins and Rangwala, 1989)"
     protein_bind    3641..3655
                     /label=Csy4 site
                     /bound_moiety="Pseudomonas aeruginosa Csy4 (Cas6f)"
                     /note="cleavage site for the Csy4 endoribonuclease
                     (Haurwitz et al., 2010)"
     protein_bind    3767..3781
                     /label=Csy4 site
                     /bound_moiety="Pseudomonas aeruginosa Csy4 (Cas6f)"
                     /note="cleavage site for the Csy4 endoribonuclease
                     (Haurwitz et al., 2010)"
     protein_bind    3853..3867
                     /label=Csy4 site
                     /bound_moiety="Pseudomonas aeruginosa Csy4 (Cas6f)"
                     /note="cleavage site for the Csy4 endoribonuclease
                     (Haurwitz et al., 2010)"
     RBS             3872..3894
                     /note="efficient ribosome binding site from bacteriophage
                     T7 gene 10 (Olins and Rangwala, 1989)"
     primer_bind     complement(4142..4170)
                     /label=GFP-R
                     /note="GFP, reverse primer. Does NOT anneal to EGFP"
     primer_bind     4765..4785
                     /label=GFP-F
                     /note="GFP, forward primer. Does NOT anneal to EGFP"
     terminator      5115..5142
                     /label=rrnB T2 terminator
                     /note="transcription terminator T2 from the E. coli rrnB
                     gene"
     CDS             complement(5330..6145)
                     /codon_start=1
                     /gene="aph(3')-Ia"
                     /product="aminoglycoside phosphotransferase"
                     /label=KanR
                     /note="confers resistance to kanamycin in bacteria or G418
                     (Geneticin(R)) in eukaryotes"
                     /translation="MSHIQRETSCSRPRLNSNMDADLYGYKWARDNVGQSGATIYRLYG
                     KPDAPELFLKHGKGSVANDVTDEMVRLNWLTEFMPLPTIKHFIRTPDDAWLLTTAIPGK
                     TAFQVLEEYPDSGENIVDALAVFLRRLHSIPVCNCPFNSDRVFRLAQAQSRMNNGLVDA
                     SDFDDERNGWPVEQVWKEMHKLLPFSPDSVVTHGDFSLDNLIFDEGKLIGCIDVGRVGI
                     ADRYQDLAILWNCLGEFSPSLQKRLFQKYGIDNPDMNKLQFHLMLDEFF"
     primer_bind     6053..6072
                     /label=Kan-R
                     /note="Kanamycin resistance gene, reverse primer"
     promoter        complement(6146..6237)
                     /gene="bla"
                     /label=AmpR promoter
     rep_origin      complement(6255..6890)
                     /direction=LEFT
                     /label=ColA ori
                     /note="Plasmids containing the ColA origin of replication
                     can be propagated in E. coli cells that contain additional
                     plasmids with compatible origins."
     primer_bind     complement(6400..6419)
                     /label=pBR322ori-F
                     /note="pBR322 origin, forward primer"
ORIGIN
        1 gaattcatag gatagattct ggaaacttta ccgtccgagc tccagcctgc ggtccggttg
       61 acggctagct cagtcctagg tacagtgcta gctcgctggg acgcccgaga gccgaatcgc
      121 acttatttac agtagttcag cctgcggtcc ggccatacat actctaagat gtgtctcgct
      181 gggacgcccg gggactacac ttacgaaact attgattgct cagcctgcgg tccgggttca
      241 ctgccgtata ggcagatcag tgtgtactaa gtactgtttc agagctatgc tggaaacagc
      301 atagcaagtt gaaataaggc tagtccgtta tcaacttgaa aaagtggcac cgagtcggtg
      361 cgttcactgc cgtataggca gtcgctggga cgcccgctcg agcaataaac agttgatagg
      421 gcttctccgt tacagcctgc ggtccgggtt cactgccgta taggcagtaa ttttgtttaa
      481 ctttaagaag gagatataca tatggtgagc aagggcgagg aggataacat ggccatcatc
      541 aaggagttca tgcgcttcaa ggtgcacatg gagggctccg tgaacggcca cgagttcgag
      601 atcgagggcg agggcgaggg ccgcccctac gagggcaccc agaccgccaa gctgaaggtg
      661 accaagggtg gccccctgcc cttcgcctgg gacatcctgt cccctcagtt catgtacggc
      721 tccaaggcct acgtgaagca ccccgccgac atccccgact acttgaagct gtccttcccc
      781 gagggcttca agtgggagcg cgtgatgaac ttcgaggacg gcggcgtggt gaccgtgacc
      841 caggactcct ctctgcagga cggcgagttc atctacaagg tgaagctgcg cggcaccaac
      901 ttcccctccg acggccccgt aatgcagaag aagactatgg gctgggaggc ctcctccgag
      961 cggatgtacc ccgaggacgg cgcgctgaag ggcgagatca agcagaggct gaagctgaag
     1021 gacggcggcc actacgacgc tgaagtcaag accacctaca aggccaagaa gcccgtgcag
     1081 ctgcccggcg cgtacaacgt caacatcaag ttggacatca cctcccacaa cgaggactac
     1141 accatcgtgg aacagtacga acgcgccgag ggccgccact ccaccggcgg catggacgag
     1201 ctgtacaaga tgtcccgccg taatactgac gccatcacaa tccacagcat cctggattgg
     1261 attgaagaca acttggagtc gccgttgagt ttagaaaaag ttagtgaacg tagtggttac
     1321 tcaaagtggc accttcagcg catgtttaag aaggaaacgg gtcattcatt gggtcaatat
     1381 attcgttctc gcaagatgac tgaaattgcc cagaaattga aagagtctaa tgaacctatt
     1441 ttgtacctgg cggagcgtta cggctttgaa agtcagcaaa cccttacacg taccttcaag
     1501 aattactttg acgttccacc acacaaatat cgtatgacca acatgcaggg tgagtcacgt
     1561 tttttgcatc cgttgaatca ttacaattcc taataatcgc tgggacgccc gccatggttc
     1621 agccaaaaaa cttaagaccg ccggtcttgt ccactacctt gcagtaatgc ggtggacagg
     1681 atcggcggtt ttcttttctc ttctcaattc ttctgacctg taacgaataa tagatagtaa
     1741 agtagtctcc gattgagttt tctctgccga gtcccaccca gttctgtgat ttcagtaagt
     1801 tggtaattga tacactgttg cgagaactgc tgcctggtag tagataggtt gttattgagt
     1861 aagaaggtaa agtgaacgaa atccctgaaa ctgagactgt agaaaataag cttcagcctg
     1921 cggtccggtt gacggctagc tcagtcctag gtacagtgct agctcgctgg gacgcccgag
     1981 atagccgtta cacaggtgac acttatttca gcctgcggtc cggccacact agagtctagc
     2041 ttgagatcgc tgggacgccc gtgaacagtt gctctgattg aaaccacgat tcagcctgcg
     2101 gtccgggttc actgccgtat aggcagtgac tgagctagtg tactctgttt cagagctatg
     2161 ctggaaacag catagcaagt tgaaataagg ctagtccgtt atcaacttga aaaagtggca
     2221 ccgagtcggt gcgttcactg ccgtataggc agtcgctggg acgcccggga tccaagagat
     2281 ttctacacga ttgagcactg tctcagcctg cggtccgggt tcactgccgt ataggcagta
     2341 attttgttta actttaagaa ggagatatac atatgtctaa aggtgaagaa ttattcactg
     2401 gtgttgtccc aattttggtt gaattagatg gtgatgttaa tggtcacaaa ttttctgtct
     2461 ccggtgaagg tgaaggtgat gctacttacg gtaaattgac cttaaaattt atttgtacta
     2521 ctggtaaatt gccagttccg tggccaacct tagtcactac tttaggttat ggtttgatgt
     2581 gttttgctag atacccagat catatgaaac aacatgactt tttcaagtct gccatgccag
     2641 aaggttatgt tcaagaaaga actatttttt tcaaagatga cggtaactac aagaccagag
     2701 ctgaagtcaa gtttgaaggt gataccttag ttaatagaat cgaattaaaa ggtattgatt
     2761 ttaaagaaga tggtaacatt ttaggtcaca aattggaata caactataac tctcacaatg
     2821 tttacatcat ggctgacaaa caaaagaatg gtatcaaagt taacttcaaa attagacaca
     2881 acattgaaga tggttctgtt caattagctg accattatca acaaaatact ccaattggtg
     2941 atggtccagt cttgttacca gacaaccatt acttatccta tcaatctaaa ttatccaaag
     3001 atccaaacga aaagagagac cacatggtct tgttagaatt tgttactgct gctggtatta
     3061 cccacggtat ggatgaattg tacaaaatgt cccgccgtaa tactgacgcc atcacaatcc
     3121 acagcatcct ggattggatt gaagactaat aatcgctggg acgcccgcct gcaggctcgg
     3181 taccaaattc cagaaaagag gcctcccgaa aggggggcct tttttcgttt tggtcctaat
     3241 agataaagga taggtctggt agtgttgttc gttctcgcag gtaaatcaat aatactcagc
     3301 agttccgtag acttttcagt gggacagggt agcgataaca gatagattgt aataagacac
     3361 agtaggtgct cgtagttgcg tgaagagaac cgctcaggaa atccagtcag aagtattggt
     3421 aatcgttgaa aactcagtcg accagcctgc ggtccggttg acggctagct cagtcctagg
     3481 tacagtgcta gctcgctggg acgcccgagt gacgactgcg aagtaacctc tatttatcag
     3541 cctgcggtcc ggccaagtac ttagtacaca ctgattcgct gggacgcccg gtagtgctta
     3601 tcagacccaa tactgttgaa cagcctgcgg tccgggttca ctgccgtata ggcagtctca
     3661 agctagactc tagtggtttc agagctatgc tggaaacagc atagcaagtt gaaataaggc
     3721 tagtccgtta tcaacttgaa aaagtggcac cgagtcggtg cgttcactgc cgtataggca
     3781 gtcgctggga cgcccggacg tcctattaca ctcgtcgttg gaaactgaag atcagcctgc
     3841 ggtccgggtt cactgccgta taggcagtaa ttttgtttaa ctttaagaag gagatataca
     3901 tatgaatcag tcattcatct cggacatctt atatgccgac atcgaatcga aggctaagga
     3961 acttacagtc aattccaaca atactgtcca gccggtcgcg cttatgcgct taggagtttt
     4021 cgttcccaaa ccttccaaga gcaaaggaga aagtaaggaa attgacgcca ccaaagcctt
     4081 ctctcaactg gagattgcta aagcagaggg catgagtaaa ggagaagaac ttttcactgg
     4141 agttgtccca attcttgttg aattagatgg tgatgttaat gggcacaaat tttctgtcag
     4201 tggagagggt gaaggtgatg caacatacgg aaaacttacc cttaaattta tttgcactac
     4261 tggaaaacta cctgttccgt ggccaacact tgtcactact ttgacttggg gtgttcaatg
     4321 ctttgctaga tacccagatc atatgaaaca gcatgacttt ttcaagagtg ccatgcccga
     4381 aggttatgta caggaaagaa ctatattttt caaagatgac gggaactaca agacacgtgc
     4441 tgaagtcaag tttgaaggtg atacccttgt taatagaatc gagttaaaag gtattgattt
     4501 taaagaagat ggaaacattc ttggacacaa attggaatac aacgctattt cagataatgt
     4561 atacatcact gcagacaaac aaaagaatgg aatcaaagct aatttcaaaa ttagacacaa
     4621 cattgaagat ggaagcgttc aactagcaga ccattatcaa caaaatactc caattggcga
     4681 tggccctgtc cttttaccag acaaccatta cctgtccaca caatctaaac tttcgaaaga
     4741 tcccaacgaa aagagagacc acatggtcct tcttgagttt gtaacagctg ctgggattac
     4801 actaggcatg gatgaactat acaaataata atcgctggga cgcccggcgg ccgcggaaac
     4861 acagaaaaaa gcccgcacct gacagtgcgg gctttttttt tcgaccaaag gtagcgaacg
     4921 acgagtcact gttgaggata aatactttct ctactaggcg cctgttacac aggtcctcag
     4981 cggcgcgcct ttgtcggtga acgctctcct gagtaggaca aatccgccgg gagcggattt
     5041 gaacgttgtg aagcaacggc ccggagggtg gcgggcagga cgcccgccat aaactgccag
     5101 gcatcaaact aagcagaagg ccatcctgac ggatggcctt tttgcgtttc agatctaccg
     5161 gtaaaccagc aatagacata agcggctatt taacgaccct gccctgaacc gacgacaagc
     5221 tgacgaccgg gtctccgcaa gtggcacttt tcggggaaat gtgcgcggaa cccctatttg
     5281 tttatttttc taaatacatt caaatatgta tccgctcatg aattaattct tagaaaaact
     5341 catcgagcat caaatgaaac tgcaatttat tcatatcagg attatcaata ccatattttt
     5401 gaaaaagccg tttctgtaat gaaggagaaa actcaccgag gcagttccat aggatggcaa
     5461 gatcctggta tcggtctgcg attccgactc gtccaacatc aatacaacct attaatttcc
     5521 cctcgtcaaa aataaggtta tcaagtgaga aatcaccatg agtgacgact gaatccggtg
     5581 agaatggcaa aagtttatgc atttctttcc agacttgttc aacaggccag ccattacgct
     5641 cgtcatcaaa atcactcgca tcaaccaaac cgttattcat tcgtgattgc gcctgagcga
     5701 gacgaaatac gcggtcgctg ttaaaaggac aattacaaac aggaatcgaa tgcaaccggc
     5761 gcaggaacac tgccagcgca tcaacaatat tttcacctga atcaggatat tcttctaata
     5821 cctggaatgc tgttttcccg gggatcgcag tggtgagtaa ccatgcatca tcaggagtac
     5881 ggataaaatg cttgatggtc ggaagaggca taaattccgt cagccagttt agtctgacca
     5941 tctcatctgt aacatcattg gcaacgctac ctttgccatg tttcagaaac aactctggcg
     6001 catcgggctt cccatacaat cgatagattg tcgcacctga ttgcccgaca ttatcgcgag
     6061 cccatttata cccatataaa tcagcatcca tgttggaatt taatcgcggc ctagagcaag
     6121 acgtttcccg ttgaatatgg ctcatactct tcctttttca atattattga agcatttatc
     6181 agggttattg tctcatgagc ggatacatat ttgaatgtat ttagaaaaat aaacaaatag
     6241 gcatgctagc gcagaaacgt cctagaagat gccaggagga tacttagcag agagacaata
     6301 aggccggagc gaagccgttt ttccataggc tccgcccccc tgacgaacat cacgaaatct
     6361 gacgctcaaa tcagtggtgg cgaaacccga caggactata aagataccag gcgtttcccc
     6421 ctgatggctc cctcttgcgc tctcctgttc ccgtcctgcg gcgtccgtgt tgtggtggag
     6481 gctttaccca aatcaccacg tcccgttccg tgtagacagt tcgctccaag ctgggctgtg
     6541 tgcaagaacc ccccgttcag cccgactgct gcgccttatc cggtaactat catcttgagt
     6601 ccaacccgga aagacacgac aaaacgccac tggcagcagc cattggtaac tgagaattag
     6661 tggatttaga tatcgagagt cttgaagtgg tggcctaaca gaggctacac tgaaaggaca
     6721 gtatttggta tctgcgctcc actaaagcca gttaccaggt taagcagttc cccaactgac
     6781 ttaaccttcg atcaaaccgc ctccccaggc ggttttttcg tttacagagc aggagattac
     6841 gacgatcgta aaaggatctc aagaagatcc tttacggatt cccgacacca tcactctaga
//
