[The description below was written by a language model from this plasmid's Addgene catalogue record and the feature table of its GenBank file.]
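Description:
pJ2072.2_c1 is a 6.9 kb bacterial synthetic-biology plasmid built on the pCOLA backbone. It serves as the "open ring" control for the CRISPRlator, a CRISPR-interference-based oscillator circuit designed to run in E. coli. It replicates from the ColA origin, which is compatible with other common origins and so allows co-maintenance with additional plasmids. Selection is by kanamycin, through an aminoglycoside phosphotransferase (KanR) gene driven by the AmpR (bla) promoter. The catalogue lists it as high copy.

The annotated payload consists of three similarly organised modules. Each contains a cluster of three Csy4 (Cas6f) endoribonuclease recognition sites followed by a strong bacteriophage T7 gene 10 ribosome binding site. Csy4 sites of this kind are generally used to cut a transcript into separate functional RNAs, for example releasing a guide RNA and insulating the downstream reporter mRNA from its upstream context. The guide RNAs themselves, their targets and the promoters driving each module are not annotated in the feature table. In the first module the RBS precedes an annotated mCherry coding sequence. The second module has no annotated coding sequence, and the third is marked only by GFP primer-binding sites, which suggests a GFP-derived reporter, though the record does not name it. An rrnB T2 terminator follows the third module.

The record does not state which link of the repression ring is broken to make the "open" control. The depositor notes that a companion plasmid, pJ1996_v2, is required for the circuit to function as designed. The contents of that plasmid are not described here. The construct is intended as a non-oscillating comparison for the closed CRISPRlator ring.
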