Addgene plasmid #140675: pJ2072.2_c1
Purpose: CRISPRlator control (“open ring”)
Depositing lab: Yolanda Schaerli. Depositing organization: Universite de Lausanne (UNIL). Publication: Multistable and dynamic CRISPRi-based synthetic circuits. Santos-Moreno J, Tasiudi E, Stelling J, Schaerli Y. Nat Commun. 2020 Jun 2;11(1):2746. doi: 10.1038/s41467-020-16574-1. PubMed 32488086.
Backbone
  Vector backbone: pCOLA
  Vector type: Bacterial Expression, Synthetic Biology
Growth in bacteria
  Bacterial resistance: Kanamycin, 50 μg/mL
  Growth temperature: 37°C
  Growth strain: DH5alpha
  Copy number: High Copy
Gene/Insert
  Gene/Insert name: CRISPRlator control (“open ring”)
Terms and licenses: Academic/Nonprofit Terms; Industry Terms: Not Available to Industry
Depositor comments: GenBank file with original annotations can be downloaded from the "Resource Information" section. Please note that, in addition, plasmid pJ1996_v2 is needed for the circuit encoded on this plasmid to operate as designed.
How to cite: pJ2072.2_c1 was a gift from Yolanda Schaerli (Addgene plasmid # 140675 ; http://n2t.net/addgene:140675 ; RRID:Addgene_140675)
